Addgene plasmid #182450: pcDNA3.1-hSyncytin-1(C186A)
Purpose: hSyncytin-1, fusion deficit and dominant negative mutant (C186A)
Depositing lab: Masaharu Somiya. Depositing organization: The University of Osaka.
Backbone
  Vector backbone: pcDNA3.1
  Vector type: Mammalian Expression
  Selectable markers: Neomycin (select with G418)
Growth in bacteria
  Bacterial resistance: Ampicillin, 100 μg/mL
  Growth temperature: 37°C
  Growth strain: DH5alpha
  Copy number: High Copy
Gene/Insert
  Gene/Insert name: ERVW-1 (alt name: human syncytin-1)
  Species: H. sapiens (human)
  Mutation: C186A
  Entrez Gene: ERVW-1 (a.k.a. ENV, ENVW, ERVWE1, HERV-7q, HERV-W-ENV, HERV7Q, HERVW, HERVWENV)
  Promoter: CMV
  Cloning method: Gibson Cloning
  Sequencing primers: 5′ CMV-F; 3′ BGH-R
Terms and licenses: Academic/Nonprofit Terms; Industry Terms: Not Available to Industry
How to cite: pcDNA3.1-hSyncytin-1(C186A) was a gift from Masaharu Somiya (Addgene plasmid # 182450 ; http://n2t.net/addgene:182450 ; RRID:Addgene_182450)
