[The description below was written by a language model from this plasmid's Addgene catalogue record and pLannotate feature annotations shown in this document.]
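Description:
pcDNA3.1-hSyncytin-1(C186A) is a mammalian expression plasmid of about 7.1 kb built on the pcDNA3.1 backbone. It carries the human ERVW-1 gene, which encodes syncytin-1, the envelope glycoprotein of the endogenous retrovirus HERV-W. In bacteria it is maintained as a high-copy plasmid through a ColE1/pUC-type origin and selected with ampicillin via the β-lactamase gene. An f1 phage origin is also present. For mammalian cells, an SV40 early promoter drives the neomycin phosphotransferase gene, followed by an SV40 polyadenylation signal, allowing G418 selection of stable transfectants. The annotation also flags several short fragments (bom, a lacI piece, lac promoter/operator, a ble fragment and a brief HIV-1 LTR-like match next to the CMV promoter). These appear to be backbone remnants or incidental similarity hits rather than functional parts.

The expression cassette places the syncytin-1 coding sequence downstream of the human cytomegalovirus immediate early enhancer and promoter, and it ends at the bovine growth hormone polyadenylation signal. A T7 promoter sits between the CMV promoter and the insert, which would allow in vitro transcription. No epitope tag or reporter is annotated. Syncytin-1 acts as a class I viral fusion protein, with a surface subunit that recognises the receptor and a transmembrane subunit that drives membrane fusion. The insert, introduced by Gibson cloning, carries a cysteine-to-alanine substitution at position 186. The record describes this variant as fusion-deficient and dominant negative. The plasmid is therefore suited to serve as a non-fusogenic control, or as an inhibitor of wild-type syncytin-1 activity, in studies of cell–cell or membrane fusion in transfected mammalian cells.
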