Features (pLannotate 1.2.2; 20 found; start..end, strand, type, name):
     28..80      -  misc_feature   bom (fragment): basis of mobility region from pBR322
    235..614     +  enhancer       CMV enhancer: human cytomegalovirus immediate early enhancer
    615..818     +  promoter       CMV promoter: human cytomegalovirus (CMV) immediate early promoter
    814..847     +  LTR            5' LTR (truncated) (fragment): truncated 5' long terminal repeat (LTR) from HIV-1
    863..881     +  promoter       T7 promoter: promoter for bacteriophage T7 RNA polymerase
    992..2605    +  CDS            ERVW-1: SYCY1_HUMAN - Also known as ERVWE1. Experimental evidence at protein level: Swiss-Prot protein existence level 1. Endogenous envelope proteins may have kept, lost or modified their original function during evolution. Retroviral envelope proteins mediate receptor recognition and membrane fusion during early infection. The surface protein (SU) mediates receptor recognition, while the transmembrane protein (TM) acts as a class I viral fusion protein. The protein may have at least 3 conformational states: pre- fusion native state, pre-hairpin intermediate state, and post-fusion hairpin state. Duri
   2652..2876    +  polyA_signal   bGH poly(A) signal: bovine growth hormone polyadenylation signal
   2880..2901    +  promoter       SV40 promoter (fragment): SV40 enhancer and early promoter
   2922..3280    +  rep_origin     f1 ori (sequence partly withheld): f1 bacteriophage origin of replication; arrow indicates direction of (+) strand synthesis
   3364..3693    +  promoter       SV40 promoter: SV40 enhancer and early promoter
   3760..4551    +  CDS            neo: KKA2_KLEPN - Also known as kan, nptII. Experimental evidence at protein level: Swiss-Prot protein existence level 1. Resistance to kanamycin, neomycin, paromomycin, ribostamycin, butirosin and gentamicin B. From Klebsiella pneumoniae.
   4575..4733    +  CDS            ble (fragment): BLE_KLEPN - Experimental evidence at protein level: Swiss-Prot protein existence level 1. Binding protein with a strong affinity to the bleomycin family of antibiotics. Binds to CL990; an antimitotic-antibiotic compound. From Klebsiella pneumoniae.
   4728..4849    +  polyA_signal   SV40 poly(A) signal: SV40 polyadenylation signal
   4922..4938    -  protein_bind   lac operator: The lac repressor binds to the lac operator to inhibit transcription in E. coli. This inhibition can be relieved by adding lactose or isopropyl-β-D-thiogalactopyranoside (IPTG). lac repressor encoded by lacI
   4946..4976    -  promoter       lac promoter: promoter for the E. coli lac operon
   4991..5012    -  protein_bind   CAP binding site: CAP binding activates transcription in the presence of cAMP. E. coli catabolite activator protein
   5025..5117    -  CDS            lacI (fragment): lac repressor; lacI; The lac repressor binds to the lac operator to inhibit transcription in E. coli. This inhibition can be relieved by adding lactose or isopropyl-β-D-thiogalactopyranoside (IPTG).
   5300..5888    -  rep_origin     ori: high-copy-number ColE1/pMB1/pBR322/pUC origin of replication
   6059..6919    -  CDS            AmpR: β-lactamase; bla; confers resistance to ampicillin, carbenicillin, and related antibiotics
   6920..7024    -  promoter       AmpR promoter: bla
>Addgene plasmid #182450 | pcDNA3.1-hSyncytin-1(C186A) | addgene full sequence | sequence record 357603 | Addgene NGS Result
GACGGATCGGGAGATCTCCCGATCCCCTATGGTGCACTCTCAGTACAATCTGCTCTGATGCCGCATAGTT
AAGCCAGTATCTGCTCCCTGCTTGTGTGTTGGAGGTCGCTGAGTAGTGCGCGAGCAAAATTTAAGCTACA
ACAAGGCAAGGCTTGACCGACAATTGCATGAAGAATCTGCTTAGGGTTAGGCGTTTTGCGCTGCTTCGCG
ATGTACGGGCCAGATATACGCGTTGACATTGATTATTGACTAGTTATTAATAGTAATCAATTACGGGGTC
ATTAGTTCATAGCCCATATATGGAGTTCCGCGTTACATAACTTACGGTAAATGGCCCGCCTGGCTGACCG
CCCAACGACCCCCGCCCATTGACGTCAATAATGACGTATGTTCCCATAGTAACGCCAATAGGGACTTTCC
ATTGACGTCAATGGGTGGAGTATTTACGGTAAACTGCCCACTTGGCAGTACATCAAGTGTATCATATGCC
AAGTACGCCCCCTATTGACGTCAATGACGGTAAATGGCCCGCCTGGCATTATGCCCAGTACATGACCTTA
TGGGACTTTCCTACTTGGCAGTACATCTACGTATTAGTCATCGCTATTACCATGGTGATGCGGTTTTGGC
AGTACATCAATGGGCGTGGATAGCGGTTTGACTCACGGGGATTTCCAAGTCTCCACCCCATTGACGTCAA
TGGGAGTTTGTTTTGGCACCAAAATCAACGGGACTTTCCAAAATGTCGTAACAACTCCGCCCCATTGACG
CAAATGGGCGGTAGGCGTGTACGGTGGGAGGTCTATATAAGCAGAGCTCTCTGGCTAACTAGAGAACCCA
CTGCTTACTGGCTTATCGAAATTAATACGACTCACTATAGGGAGACCCAAGCTGGCTAGCGTTTAAACTT
AAGCTTGGTACCGAGCTCGGATCCACTAGTCCAGTGTGGTGGAATTCTGCAGATATCCAGCACAGTGGCG
GCCGCGCCACCATGGCTCTGCCCTACCACATCTTTCTGTTCACCGTCCTGCTGCCCTCCTTCACACTGAC
TGCCCCCCCACCCTGTCGCTGTATGACCAGCTCCTCTCCCTACCAGGAGTTCCTGTGGAGGATGCAGCGG
CCCGGAAACATCGACGCACCAAGCTATAGGAGCCTGTCCAAGGGCACCCCCACCTTCACCGCCCACACAC
ACATGCCACGCAATTGCTACCACAGCGCCACCCTGTGCATGCACGCCAACACACACTATTGGACCGGCAA
GATGATCAATCCATCCTGCCCTGGAGGCCTGGGAGTGACCGTGTGCTGGACCTACTTCACACAGACCGGA
ATGTCTGACGGAGGAGGAGTGCAGGATCAGGCAAGGGAGAAGCACGTGAAGGAAGTGATCTCCCAGCTGA
CAAGAGTGCACGGCACCAGCTCCCCTTATAAGGGCCTGGATCTGTCTAAGCTGCACGAGACACTGCGGAC
ACACACCAGACTGGTGTCTCTGTTTAACACCACACTGACAGGCCTGCACGAGGTGAGCGCCCAGAACCCA
ACCAATGCCTGGATCTGTCTGCCCCTGAACTTCAGGCCTTACGTGTCCATCCCTGTGCCAGAGCAGTGGA
ACAATTTTTCTACAGAGATCAATACCACAAGCGTGCTGGTGGGACCACTGGTGTCCAACCTGGAGATCAC
ACACACCTCTAATCTGACCTGCGTGAAGTTCAGCAACACCACATATACCACAAATTCCCAGTGCATCCGG
TGGGTGACACCCCCTACCCAGATCGTGTGCCTGCCTTCCGGCATCTTCTTCGTGTGCGGCACCTCTGCCT
ACAGATGTCTGAACGGCTCTAGCGAGAGCATGTGCTTCCTGTCCTTTCTGGTGCCACCCATGACAATCTA
TACCGAGCAGGACCTGTACTCCTATGTGATCTCTAAGCCCAGGAATAAGCGCGTGCCAATCCTGCCCTTC
GTGATCGGAGCAGGCGTGCTGGGCGCCCTGGGAACAGGCATCGGCGGCATCACCACATCTACCCAGTTTT
ACTATAAGCTGAGCCAGGAGCTGAACGGCGACATGGAGAGGGTGGCCGATAGCCTGGTGACCCTGCAGGA
CCAGCTGAACTCCCTGGCCGCCGTGGTGCTGCAGAATCGGAGAGCCCTGGATCTGCTGACAGCAGAGAGG
GGAGGAACCTGCCTGTTTCTGGGCGAGGAGTGCTGTTACTATGTGAACCAGAGCGGCATCGTGACAGAGA
AGGTGAAGGAGATCAGGGACCGCATCCAGAGGAGGGCAGAGGAGCTGAGGAATACCGGACCATGGGGCCT
GCTGTCCCAGTGGATGCCCTGGATCCTGCCTTTCCTGGGCCCACTGGCCGCCATCATCCTGCTGCTGCTG
TTCGGCCCCTGTATCTTTAACCTGCTGGTGAATTTCGTGAGCTCTAGAATCGAGGCCGTGAAGCTGCAGA
TGGAGCCCAAGATGCAGAGCAAGACAAAGATCTACAGACGGCCCCTGGATAGGCCTGCATCTCCACGCAG
CGACGTGAATGATATCAAGGGCACCCCCCCTGAGGAAATCTCCGCCGCCCAGCCCCTGCTGCGCCCAAAC
AGTGCCGGGTCATCCTGACTCGAGTCTAGAGGGCCCGTTTAAACCCGCTGATCAGCCTCGACTGTGCCTT
CTAGTTGCCAGCCATCTGTTGTTTGCCCCTCCCCCGTGCCTTCCTTGACCCTGGAAGGTGCCACTCCCAC
TGTCCTTTCCTAATAAAATGAGGAAATTGCATCGCATTGTCTGAGTAGGTGTCATTCTATTCTGGGGGGT
GGGGTGGGGCAGGACAGCAAGGGGGAGGATTGGGAAGACAATAGCAGGCATGCTGGGGATGCGGTGGGCT
CTATGGCTTCTGAGGCGGAAAGAACCAGCTGGGGCTCTAGGGGGTATCCCC
[124 nt withheld, positions 2922-3045]
C
[91 nt withheld, positions 3047-3137]
A
[49 nt withheld, positions 3139-3187]
CCTTTGACGTTGGAGTCCACGTTCTTT
[37 nt withheld, positions 3215-3251]
ACCCTATCTCGGTCTATTCTTTTGATTTATAAGGGATTTTGCCGATTTCGGCCTATTGGTTAAAAAATGA
GTTGATTTAACAAAAATTTAACGCGAATTAATTCTGTGGAATGTGTGTCAGTTAGGGTGTGGAAAGTCCC
CAGGCTCCCCAGCAGGCAGAAGTATGCAAAGCATGCATCTCAATTAGTCAGCAACCAGGTGTGGAAAGTC
CCCAGGCTCCCCAGCAGGCAGAAGTATGCAAAGCATGCATCTCAATTAGTCAGCAACCATAGTCCCGCCC
CTAACTCCGCCCATCCCGCCCCTAACTCCGCCCAGTTCCGCCCATTCTCCGCCCCATGGCTGACTAATTT
TTTTTATTTATGCAGAGGCCGAGGCCGCCTCTGCCTCTGAGCTATTCCAGAAGTAGTGAGGAGGCTTTTT
TGGAGGCCTAGGCTTTTGCAAAAAGCTCCCGGGAGCTTGTATATCCATTTTCGGATCTGATCAAGAGACA
GGATGAGGATCGTTTCGCATGATTGAACAAGATGGATTGCACGCAGGTTCTCCGGCCGCTTGGGTGGAGA
GGCTATTCGGCTATGACTGGGCACAACAGACAATCGGCTGCTCTGATGCCGCCGTGTTCCGGCTGTCAGC
GCAGGGGCGCCCGGTTCTTTTTGTCAAGACCGACCTGTCCGGTGCCCTGAATGAACTGCAGGACGAGGCA
GCGCGGCTATCGTGGCTGGCCACGACGGGCGTTCCTTGCGCAGCTGTGCTCGACGTTGTCACTGAAGCGG
GAAGGGACTGGCTGCTATTGGGCGAAGTGCCGGGGCAGGATCTCCTGTCATCTCACCTTGCTCCTGCCGA
GAAAGTATCCATCATGGCTGATGCAATGCGGCGGCTGCATACGCTTGATCCGGCTACCTGCCCATTCGAC
CACCAAGCGAAACATCGCATCGAGCGAGCACGTACTCGGATGGAAGCCGGTCTTGTCGATCAGGATGATC
TGGACGAAGAGCATCAGGGGCTCGCGCCAGCCGAACTGTTCGCCAGGCTCAAGGCGCGCATGCCCGACGG
CGAGGATCTCGTCGTGACCCATGGCGATGCCTGCTTGCCGAATATCATGGTGGAAAATGGCCGCTTTTCT
GGATTCATCGACTGTGGCCGGCTGGGTGTGGCGGACCGCTATCAGGACATAGCGTTGGCTACCCGTGATA
TTGCTGAAGAGCTTGGCGGCGAATGGGCTGACCGCTTCCTCGTGCTTTACGGTATCGCCGCTCCCGATTC
GCAGCGCATCGCCTTCTATCGCCTTCTTGACGAGTTCTTCTGAGCGGGACTCTGGGGTTCGAAATGACCG
ACCAAGCGACGCCCAACCTGCCATCACGAGATTTCGATTCCACCGCCGCCTTCTATGAAAGGTTGGGCTT
CGGAATCGTTTTCCGGGACGCCGGCTGGATGATCCTCCAGCGCGGGGATCTCATGCTGGAGTTCTTCGCC
CACCCCAACTTGTTTATTGCAGCTTATAATGGTTACAAATAAAGCAATAGCATCACAAATTTCACAAATA
AAGCATTTTTTTCACTGCATTCTAGTTGTGGTTTGTCCAAACTCATCAATGTATCTTATCATGTCTGTAT
ACCGTCGACCTCTAGCTAGAGCTTGGCGTAATCATGGTCATAGCTGTTTCCTGTGTGAAATTGTTATCCG
CTCACAATTCCACACAACATACGAGCCGGAAGCATAAAGTGTAAAGCCTGGGGTGCCTAATGAGTGAGCT
AACTCACATTAATTGCGTTGCGCTCACTGCCCGCTTTCCAGTCGGGAAACCTGTCGTGCCAGCTGCATTA
ATGAATCGGCCAACGCGCGGGGAGAGGCGGTTTGCGTATTGGGCGCTCTTCCGCTTCCTCGCTCACTGAC
TCGCTGCGCTCGGTCGTTCGGCTGCGGCGAGCGGTATCAGCTCACTCAAAGGCGGTAATACGGTTATCCA
CAGAATCAGGGGATAACGCAGGAAAGAACATGTGAGCAAAAGGCCAGCAAAAGGCCAGGAACCGTAAAAA
GGCCGCGTTGCTGGCGTTTTTCCATAGGCTCCGCCCCCCTGACGAGCATCACAAAAATCGACGCTCAAGT
CAGAGGTGGCGAAACCCGACAGGACTATAAAGATACCAGGCGTTTCCCCCTGGAAGCTCCCTCGTGCGCT
CTCCTGTTCCGACCCTGCCGCTTACCGGATACCTGTCCGCCTTTCTCCCTTCGGGAAGCGTGGCGCTTTC
TCATAGCTCACGCTGTAGGTATCTCAGTTCGGTGTAGGTCGTTCGCTCCAAGCTGGGCTGTGTGCACGAA
CCCCCCGTTCAGCCCGACCGCTGCGCCTTATCCGGTAACTATCGTCTTGAGTCCAACCCGGTAAGACACG
ACTTATCGCCACTGGCAGCAGCCACTGGTAACAGGATTAGCAGAGCGAGGTATGTAGGCGGTGCTACAGA
GTTCTTGAAGTGGTGGCCTAACTACGGCTACACTAGAAGAACAGTATTTGGTATCTGCGCTCTGCTGAAG
CCAGTTACCTTCGGAAAAAGAGTTGGTAGCTCTTGATCCGGCAAACAAACCACCGCTGGTAGCGGTGGTT
TTTTTGTTTGCAAGCAGCAGATTACGCGCAGAAAAAAAGGATCTCAAGAAGATCCTTTGATCTTTTCTAC
GGGGTCTGACGCTCAGTGGAACGAAAACTCACGTTAAGGGATTTTGGTCATGAGATTATCAAAAAGGATC
TTCACCTAGATCCTTTTAAATTAAAAATGAAGTTTTAAATCAATCTAAAGTATATATGAGTAAACTTGGT
CTGACAGTTACCAATGCTTAATCAGTGAGGCACCTATCTCAGCGATCTGTCTATTTCGTTCATCCATAGT
TGCCTGACTCCCCGTCGTGTAGATAACTACGATACGGGAGGGCTTACCATCTGGCCCCAGTGCTGCAATG
ATACCGCGAGACCCACGCTCACCGGCTCCAGATTTATCAGCAATAAACCAGCCAGCCGGAAGGGCCGAGC
GCAGAAGTGGTCCTGCAACTTTATCCGCCTCCATCCAGTCTATTAATTGTTGCCGGGAAGCTAGAGTAAG
TAGTTCGCCAGTTAATAGTTTGCGCAACGTTGTTGCCATTGCTACAGGCATCGTGGTGTCACGCTCGTCG
TTTGGTATGGCTTCATTCAGCTCCGGTTCCCAACGATCAAGGCGAGTTACATGATCCCCCATGTTGTGCA
AAAAAGCGGTTAGCTCCTTCGGTCCTCCGATCGTTGTCAGAAGTAAGTTGGCCGCAGTGTTATCACTCAT
GGTTATGGCAGCACTGCATAATTCTCTTACTGTCATGCCATCCGTAAGATGCTTTTCTGTGACTGGTGAG
TACTCAACCAAGTCATTCTGAGAATAGTGTATGCGGCGACCGAGTTGCTCTTGCCCGGCGTCAATACGGG
ATAATACCGCGCCACATAGCAGAACTTTAAAAGTGCTCATCATTGGAAAACGTTCTTCGGGGCGAAAACT
CTCAAGGATCTTACCGCTGTTGAGATCCAGTTCGATGTAACCCACTCGTGCACCCAACTGATCTTCAGCA
TCTTTTACTTTCACCAGCGTTTCTGGGTGAGCAAAAACAGGAAGGCAAAATGCCGCAAAAAAGGGAATAA
GGGCGACACGGAAATGTTGAATACTCATACTCTTCCTTTTTCAATATTATTGAAGCATTTATCAGGGTTA
TTGTCTCATGAGCGGATACATATTTGAATGTATTTAGAAAAATAAACAAATAGGGGTTCCGCGCACATTT
CCCCGAAAAGTGCCACCTGACGTC
